Addgene plasmid #238085: ABE8e-YA
Purpose: A High-Fidelity Adenine Base Editor with YA Context Preference
Depositing lab: Xiaohui Zhang. Depositing organization: Suzhou Institute of Systems Medicine. Publication: A motif preferred adenine base editor with minimal bystander and off-targets editing. Shang M, Li Y, Cao Q, Ren J, Zeng Y, Wang J, Gonzalez RVL, Zhang X. Nat Commun. 2025 Oct 15;16(1):9153. doi: 10.1038/s41467-025-64203-6. PubMed 41093849.
Backbone
  Vector backbone: PCMV
  Vector type: Mammalian Expression, CRISPR
Growth in bacteria
  Bacterial resistance: Ampicillin, 100 μg/mL
  Growth temperature: 37°C
  Growth strain: DH5alpha
  Copy number: Unknown
Gene/Insert
  Gene/Insert name: TadA-8e (A48E)-nSpCas9
  Species: H. sapiens (human)
  Insert size (bp): 4818
  Cloning method: Gibson Cloning
  Sequencing primers: 5′ CMV-F; 3′ BGH-R
Terms and licenses: Academic/Nonprofit Terms; Industry Terms: Not Available to Industry
Depositor comments: Please visit https://doi.org/10.1101/2024.11.23.624961 for bioRxiv preprint.
How to cite: ABE8e-YA was a gift from Xiaohui Zhang (Addgene plasmid # 238085 ; http://n2t.net/addgene:238085 ; RRID:Addgene_238085)
