[The description below was written by a language model from this plasmid's Addgene catalogue record and pLannotate feature annotations shown in this document.]
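Description:
ABE8e-YA is a mammalian expression plasmid of about 8.2 kb, built on a CMV-driven backbone, that encodes an adenine base editor engineered to prefer adenines in a YA sequence context (an A preceded by a pyrimidine). It is propagated in E. coli through a high-copy ColE1/pUC-type origin and selected with ampicillin via the β-lactamase gene and its native promoter. The remaining bacterial features in the annotation (lac promoter and operator, CAP binding site, lacI, bom, SV40 promoter and multiple cloning site fragments) are short backbone remnants with no evident role in the design.

The payload is a single open reading frame of roughly 4.8 kb, transcribed from the human cytomegalovirus immediate early enhancer and promoter and terminated by the bovine growth hormone polyadenylation signal. A T7 promoter lies between the CMV promoter and the coding sequence, which could in principle allow in vitro transcription. The fusion begins with an evolved E. coli TadA deoxyadenosine deaminase domain, TadA-8e carrying the additional A48E substitution. A short unannotated stretch, presumably a linker, joins it to Streptococcus pyogenes Cas9. The feature table annotates Cas9 in two adjoining segments, the first carrying D10A, which fits the nickase (nSpCas9) named in the catalogue entry rather than a fully inactive enzyme. Nuclear localization signals are not annotated, and the plasmid contains no guide RNA cassette, so a guide must be supplied separately.

The record describes the editor as a high-fidelity adenine base editor, and the associated publication title points to minimal bystander and off-target editing. It is suited to transient expression in mammalian cells for A•T to G•C conversion where neighbouring adenines in the editing window should remain unchanged.
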