Features (pLannotate 1.2.2; 17 found; start..end, strand, type, name):
    132..335     +  promoter       CMV promoter: human cytomegalovirus (CMV) immediate early promoter
    377..395     +  promoter       T7 promoter: promoter for bacteriophage T7 RNA polymerase
    466..957     +  CDS            tadA: TADA_ECOLI - Also known as yfhC. Experimental evidence at protein level: Swiss-Prot protein existence level 1. Catalyzes the deamination of adenosine to inosine at the wobble position 34 of tRNA(Arg2). Essential for cell viability. From Escherichia coli (strain K12).
   1060..2661    +  CDS            dCas9(N): N-terminal portion of catalytically inactive Streptococcus pyogenes dCas9 carrying the D10A mutation (Zetsche et al., 2015)
   2662..5156    +  CDS            Cas9(C) (fragment): C-terminal portion of Streptococcus pyogenes Cas9 (Zetsche et al., 2015)
   5278..5502    +  polyA_signal   bGH poly(A) signal: bovine growth hormone polyadenylation signal
   5506..5527    +  promoter       SV40 promoter (fragment): SV40 enhancer and early promoter
   5532..5548    +  misc_feature   MCS (fragment): pBluescript multiple cloning site
   5597..5613    -  protein_bind   lac operator: The lac repressor binds to the lac operator to inhibit transcription in E. coli. This inhibition can be relieved by adding lactose or isopropyl-β-D-thiogalactopyranoside (IPTG). lac repressor encoded by lacI
   5621..5651    -  promoter       lac promoter: promoter for the E. coli lac operon
   5666..5687    -  protein_bind   CAP binding site: CAP binding activates transcription in the presence of cAMP. E. coli catabolite activator protein
   5700..5792    -  CDS            lacI (fragment): lac repressor; lacI; The lac repressor binds to the lac operator to inhibit transcription in E. coli. This inhibition can be relieved by adding lactose or isopropyl-β-D-thiogalactopyranoside (IPTG).
   5975..6563    -  rep_origin     ori: high-copy-number ColE1/pMB1/pBR322/pUC origin of replication
   6734..7594    -  CDS            AmpR: β-lactamase; bla; confers resistance to ampicillin, carbenicillin, and related antibiotics
   7595..7699    -  promoter       AmpR promoter: bla
   7770..7814    -  misc_feature   bom (fragment): basis of mobility region from pBR322
   8045..131     +  enhancer       CMV enhancer (across the origin): human cytomegalovirus immediate early enhancer
>Addgene plasmid #238085 | ABE8e-YA | addgene full sequence | sequence record 495633 | Addgene NGS Result
ATATGCCAAGTACGCCCCCTATTGACGTCAATGACGGTAAATGGCCCGCCTGGCATTATGCCCAGTACAT
GACCTTATGGGACTTTCCTACTTGGCAGTACATCTACGTATTAGTCATCGCTATTACCATGGTGATGCGG
TTTTGGCAGTACATCAATGGGCGTGGATAGCGGTTTGACTCACGGGGATTTCCAAGTCTCCACCCCATTG
ACGTCAATGGGAGTTTGTTTTGGCACCAAAATCAACGGGACTTTCCAAAATGTCGTAACAACTCCGCCCC
ATTGACGCAAATGGGCGGTAGGCGTGTACGGTGGGAGGTCTATATAAGCAGAGCTGGTTTAGTGAACCGT
CAGATCCGCTAGAGATCCGCGGCCGCTAATACGACTCACTATAGGGAGAGCCGCCACCATGAAACGGACA
GCCGACGGAAGCGAGTTCGAGTCACCAAAGAAGAAGCGGAAAGTCTCTGAGGTGGAGTTTTCCCACGAGT
ACTGGATGAGACATGCCCTGACCCTGGCCAAGAGGGCACGGGATGAGAGGGAGGTGCCTGTGGGAGCCGT
GCTGGTGCTGAACAATAGAGTGATCGGCGAGGGCTGGAACAGAGAGATCGGCCTGCACGACCCAACAGCC
CATGCCGAAATTATGGCCCTGAGACAGGGCGGCCTGGTCATGCAGAACTACAGACTGATTGACGCCACCC
TGTACGTGACATTCGAGCCTTGCGTGATGTGCGCCGGCGCCATGATCCACTCTAGGATCGGCCGCGTGGT
GTTTGGCGTGAGGAACTCAAAAAGAGGCGCCGCAGGCTCCCTGATGAACGTGCTGAACTACCCCGGCATG
AATCACCGCGTCGAAATTACCGAGGGAATCCTGGCAGATGAATGTGCCGCCCTGCTGTGCGATTTCTATC
GGATGCCTAGACAGGTGTTCAATGCTCAGAAGAAGGCCCAGAGCTCCATCAACTCCGGAGGATCTAGCGG
AGGCTCCTCTGGCTCTGAGACACCTGGCACAAGCGAGAGCGCAACACCTGAAAGCAGCGGGGGCAGCAGC
GGGGGGTCAGACAAGAAGTACAGCATCGGCCTGGCCATCGGCACCAACTCTGTGGGCTGGGCCGTGATCA
CCGACGAGTACAAGGTGCCCAGCAAGAAATTCAAGGTGCTGGGCAACACCGACCGGCACAGCATCAAGAA
GAACCTGATCGGAGCCCTGCTGTTCGACAGCGGCGAAACAGCCGAGGCCACCCGGCTGAAGAGAACCGCC
AGAAGAAGATACACCAGACGGAAGAACCGGATCTGCTATCTGCAAGAGATCTTCAGCAACGAGATGGCCA
AGGTGGACGACAGCTTCTTCCACAGACTGGAAGAGTCCTTCCTGGTGGAAGAGGATAAGAAGCACGAGCG
GCACCCCATCTTCGGCAACATCGTGGACGAGGTGGCCTACCACGAGAAGTACCCCACCATCTACCACCTG
AGAAAGAAACTGGTGGACAGCACCGACAAGGCCGACCTGCGGCTGATCTATCTGGCCCTGGCCCACATGA
TCAAGTTCCGGGGCCACTTCCTGATCGAGGGCGACCTGAACCCCGACAACAGCGACGTGGACAAGCTGTT
CATCCAGCTGGTGCAGACCTACAACCAGCTGTTCGAGGAAAACCCCATCAACGCCAGCGGCGTGGACGCC
AAGGCCATCCTGTCTGCCAGACTGAGCAAGAGCAGACGGCTGGAAAATCTGATCGCCCAGCTGCCCGGCG
AGAAGAAGAATGGCCTGTTCGGAAACCTGATTGCCCTGAGCCTGGGCCTGACCCCCAACTTCAAGAGCAA
CTTCGACCTGGCCGAGGATGCCAAACTGCAGCTGAGCAAGGACACCTACGACGACGACCTGGACAACCTG
CTGGCCCAGATCGGCGACCAGTACGCCGACCTGTTTCTGGCCGCCAAGAACCTGTCCGACGCCATCCTGC
TGAGCGACATCCTGAGAGTGAACACCGAGATCACCAAGGCCCCCCTGAGCGCCTCTATGATCAAGAGATA
CGACGAGCACCACCAGGACCTGACCCTGCTGAAAGCTCTCGTGCGGCAGCAGCTGCCTGAGAAGTACAAA
GAGATTTTCTTCGACCAGAGCAAGAACGGCTACGCCGGCTACATTGACGGCGGAGCCAGCCAGGAAGAGT
TCTACAAGTTCATCAAGCCCATCCTGGAAAAGATGGACGGCACCGAGGAACTGCTCGTGAAGCTGAACAG
AGAGGACCTGCTGCGGAAGCAGCGGACCTTCGACAACGGCAGCATCCCCCACCAGATCCACCTGGGAGAG
CTGCACGCCATTCTGCGGCGGCAGGAAGATTTTTACCCATTCCTGAAGGACAACCGGGAAAAGATCGAGA
AGATCCTGACCTTCCGCATCCCCTACTACGTGGGCCCTCTGGCCAGGGGAAACAGCAGATTCGCCTGGAT
GACCAGAAAGAGCGAGGAAACCATCACCCCCTGGAACTTCGAGGAAGTGGTGGACAAGGGCGCTTCCGCC
CAGAGCTTCATCGAGCGGATGACCAACTTCGATAAGAACCTGCCCAACGAGAAGGTGCTGCCCAAGCACA
GCCTGCTGTACGAGTACTTCACCGTGTATAACGAGCTGACCAAAGTGAAATACGTGACCGAGGGAATGAG
AAAGCCCGCCTTCCTGAGCGGCGAGCAGAAAAAGGCCATCGTGGACCTGCTGTTCAAGACCAACCGGAAA
GTGACCGTGAAGCAGCTGAAAGAGGACTACTTCAAGAAAATCGAGTGCTTCGACTCCGTGGAAATCTCCG
GCGTGGAAGATCGGTTCAACGCCTCCCTGGGCACATACCACGATCTGCTGAAAATTATCAAGGACAAGGA
CTTCCTGGACAATGAGGAAAACGAGGACATTCTGGAAGATATCGTGCTGACCCTGACACTGTTTGAGGAC
AGAGAGATGATCGAGGAACGGCTGAAAACCTATGCCCACCTGTTCGACGACAAAGTGATGAAGCAGCTGA
AGCGGCGGAGATACACCGGCTGGGGCAGGCTGAGCCGGAAGCTGATCAACGGCATCCGGGACAAGCAGTC
CGGCAAGACAATCCTGGATTTCCTGAAGTCCGACGGCTTCGCCAACAGAAACTTCATGCAGCTGATCCAC
GACGACAGCCTGACCTTTAAAGAGGACATCCAGAAAGCCCAGGTGTCCGGCCAGGGCGATAGCCTGCACG
AGCACATTGCCAATCTGGCCGGCAGCCCCGCCATTAAGAAGGGCATCCTGCAGACAGTGAAGGTGGTGGA
CGAGCTCGTGAAAGTGATGGGCCGGCACAAGCCCGAGAACATCGTGATCGAAATGGCCAGAGAGAACCAG
ACCACCCAGAAGGGACAGAAGAACAGCCGCGAGAGAATGAAGCGGATCGAAGAGGGCATCAAAGAGCTGG
GCAGCCAGATCCTGAAAGAACACCCCGTGGAAAACACCCAGCTGCAGAACGAGAAGCTGTACCTGTACTA
CCTGCAGAATGGGCGGGATATGTACGTGGACCAGGAACTGGACATCAACCGGCTGTCCGACTACGATGTG
GACCATATCGTGCCTCAGAGCTTTCTGAAGGACGACTCCATCGACAACAAGGTGCTGACCAGAAGCGACA
AGAACCGGGGCAAGAGCGACAACGTGCCCTCCGAAGAGGTCGTGAAGAAGATGAAGAACTACTGGCGGCA
GCTGCTGAACGCCAAGCTGATTACCCAGAGAAAGTTCGACAATCTGACCAAGGCCGAGAGAGGCGGCCTG
AGCGAACTGGATAAGGCCGGCTTCATCAAGAGACAGCTGGTGGAAACCCGGCAGATCACAAAGCACGTGG
CACAGATCCTGGACTCCCGGATGAACACTAAGTACGACGAGAATGACAAGCTGATCCGGGAAGTGAAAGT
GATCACCCTGAAGTCCAAGCTGGTGTCCGATTTCCGGAAGGATTTCCAGTTTTACAAAGTGCGCGAGATC
AACAACTACCACCACGCCCACGACGCCTACCTGAACGCCGTCGTGGGAACCGCCCTGATCAAAAAGTACC
CTAAGCTGGAAAGCGAGTTCGTGTACGGCGACTACAAGGTGTACGACGTGCGGAAGATGATCGCCAAGAG
CGAGCAGGAAATCGGCAAGGCTACCGCCAAGTACTTCTTCTACAGCAACATCATGAACTTTTTCAAGACC
GAGATTACCCTGGCCAACGGCGAGATCCGGAAGCGGCCTCTGATCGAGACAAACGGCGAAACCGGGGAGA
TCGTGTGGGATAAGGGCCGGGATTTTGCCACCGTGCGGAAAGTGCTGAGCATGCCCCAAGTGAATATCGT
GAAAAAGACCGAGGTGCAGACAGGCGGCTTCAGCAAAGAGTCTATCCTGCCCAAGAGGAACAGCGATAAG
CTGATCGCCAGAAAGAAGGACTGGGACCCTAAGAAGTACGGCGGCTTCGACAGCCCCACCGTGGCCTATT
CTGTGCTGGTGGTGGCCAAAGTGGAAAAGGGCAAGTCCAAGAAACTGAAGAGTGTGAAAGAGCTGCTGGG
GATCACCATCATGGAAAGAAGCAGCTTCGAGAAGAATCCCATCGACTTTCTGGAAGCCAAGGGCTACAAA
GAAGTGAAAAAGGACCTGATCATCAAGCTGCCTAAGTACTCCCTGTTCGAGCTGGAAAACGGCCGGAAGA
GAATGCTGGCCTCTGCCGGCGAACTGCAGAAGGGAAACGAACTGGCCCTGCCCTCCAAATATGTGAACTT
CCTGTACCTGGCCAGCCACTATGAGAAGCTGAAGGGCTCCCCCGAGGATAATGAGCAGAAACAGCTGTTT
GTGGAACAGCACAAGCACTACCTGGACGAGATCATCGAGCAGATCAGCGAGTTCTCCAAGAGAGTGATCC
TGGCCGACGCTAATCTGGACAAAGTGCTGTCCGCCTACAACAAGCACCGGGATAAGCCCATCAGAGAGCA
GGCCGAGAATATCATCCACCTGTTTACCCTGACCAATCTGGGAGCCCCTGCCGCCTTCAAGTACTTTGAC
ACCACCATCGACCGGAAGAGGTACACCAGCACCAAAGAGGTGCTGGACGCCACCCTGATCCACCAGAGCA
TCACCGGCCTGTACGAGACACGGATCGACCTGTCTCAGCTGGGAGGTGACTCTGGCGGCTCAAAAAGAAC
CGCCGACGGCAGCGAATTCGAGCCCAAGAAGAAGAGGAAAGTCTAACCGGTCATCATCACCATCACCATT
GAGTTTAAACCCGCTGATCAGCCTCGACTGTGCCTTCTAGTTGCCAGCCATCTGTTGTTTGCCCCTCCCC
CGTGCCTTCCTTGACCCTGGAAGGTGCCACTCCCACTGTCCTTTCCTAATAAAATGAGGAAATTGCATCG
CATTGTCTGAGTAGGTGTCATTCTATTCTGGGGGGTGGGGTGGGGCAGGACAGCAAGGGGGAGGATTGGG
AAGACAATAGCAGGCATGCTGGGGATGCGGTGGGCTCTATGGCTTCTGAGGCGGAAAGAACCAGCTGGGG
CTCGATACCGTCGACCTCTAGCTAGAGCTTGGCGTAATCATGGTCATAGCTGTTTCCTGTGTGAAATTGT
TATCCGCTCACAATTCCACACAACATACGAGCCGGAAGCATAAAGTGTAAAGCCTAGGGTGCCTAATGAG
TGAGCTAACTCACATTAATTGCGTTGCGCTCACTGCCCGCTTTCCAGTCGGGAAACCTGTCGTGCCAGCT
GCATTAATGAATCGGCCAACGCGCGGGGAGAGGCGGTTTGCGTATTGGGCGCTCTTCCGCTTCCTCGCTC
ACTGACTCGCTGCGCTCGGTCGTTCGGCTGCGGCGAGCGGTATCAGCTCACTCAAAGGCGGTAATACGGT
TATCCACAGAATCAGGGGATAACGCAGGAAAGAACATGTGAGCAAAAGGCCAGCAAAAGGCCAGGAACCG
TAAAAAGGCCGCGTTGCTGGCGTTTTTCCATAGGCTCCGCCCCCCTGACGAGCATCACAAAAATCGACGC
TCAAGTCAGAGGTGGCGAAACCCGACAGGACTATAAAGATACCAGGCGTTTCCCCCTGGAAGCTCCCTCG
TGCGCTCTCCTGTTCCGACCCTGCCGCTTACCGGATACCTGTCCGCCTTTCTCCCTTCGGGAAGCGTGGC
GCTTTCTCATAGCTCACGCTGTAGGTATCTCAGTTCGGTGTAGGTCGTTCGCTCCAAGCTGGGCTGTGTG
CACGAACCCCCCGTTCAGCCCGACCGCTGCGCCTTATCCGGTAACTATCGTCTTGAGTCCAACCCGGTAA
GACACGACTTATCGCCACTGGCAGCAGCCACTGGTAACAGGATTAGCAGAGCGAGGTATGTAGGCGGTGC
TACAGAGTTCTTGAAGTGGTGGCCTAACTACGGCTACACTAGAAGAACAGTATTTGGTATCTGCGCTCTG
CTGAAGCCAGTTACCTTCGGAAAAAGAGTTGGTAGCTCTTGATCCGGCAAACAAACCACCGCTGGTAGCG
GTGGTTTTTTTGTTTGCAAGCAGCAGATTACGCGCAGAAAAAAAGGATCTCAAGAAGATCCTTTGATCTT
TTCTACGGGGTCTGACACTCAGTGGAACGAAAACTCACGTTAAGGGATTTTGGTCATGAGATTATCAAAA
AGGATCTTCACCTAGATCCTTTTAAATTAAAAATGAAGTTTTAAATCAATCTAAAGTATATATGAGTAAA
CTTGGTCTGACAGTTACCAATGCTTAATCAGTGAGGCACCTATCTCAGCGATCTGTCTATTTCGTTCATC
CATAGTTGCCTGACTCCCCGTCGTGTAGATAACTACGATACGGGAGGGCTTACCATCTGGCCCCAGTGCT
GCAATGATACCGCGAGACCCACGCTCACCGGCTCCAGATTTATCAGCAATAAACCAGCCAGCCGGAAGGG
CCGAGCGCAGAAGTGGTCCTGCAACTTTATCCGCCTCCATCCAGTCTATTAATTGTTGCCGGGAAGCTAG
AGTAAGTAGTTCGCCAGTTAATAGTTTGCGCAACGTTGTTGCCATTGCTACAGGCATCGTGGTGTCACGC
TCGTCGTTTGGTATGGCTTCATTCAGCTCCGGTTCCCAACGATCAAGGCGAGTTACATGATCCCCCATGT
TGTGCAAAAAAGCGGTTAGCTCCTTCGGTCCTCCGATCGTTGTCAGAAGTAAGTTGGCCGCAGTGTTATC
ACTCATGGTTATGGCAGCACTGCATAATTCTCTTACTGTCATGCCATCCGTAAGATGCTTTTCTGTGACT
GGTGAGTACTCAACCAAGTCATTCTGAGAATAGTGTATGCGGCGACCGAGTTGCTCTTGCCCGGCGTCAA
TACGGGATAATACCGCGCCACATAGCAGAACTTTAAAAGTGCTCATCATTGGAAAACGTTCTTCGGGGCG
AAAACTCTCAAGGATCTTACCGCTGTTGAGATCCAGTTCGATGTAACCCACTCGTGCACCCAACTGATCT
TCAGCATCTTTTACTTTCACCAGCGTTTCTGGGTGAGCAAAAACAGGAAGGCAAAATGCCGCAAAAAAGG
GAATAAGGGCGACACGGAAATGTTGAATACTCATACTCTTCCTTTTTCAATATTATTGAAGCATTTATCA
GGGTTATTGTCTCATGAGCGGATACATATTTGAATGTATTTAGAAAAATAAACAAATAGGGGTTCCGCGC
ACATTTCCCCGAAAAGTGCCACCTGACGTCGACGGATCGGGAGATCGATCTCCCGATCCCCTAGGGTCGA
CTCTCAGTACAATCTGCTCTGATGCCGCATAGTTAAGCCAGTATCTGCTCCCTGCTTGTGTGTTGGAGGT
CGCTGAGTAGTGCGCGAGCAAAATTTAAGCTACAACAAGGCAAGGCTTGACCGACAATTGCATGAAGAAT
CTGCTTAGGGTTAGGCGTTTTGCGCTGCTTCGCGATGTACGGGCCAGATATACGCGTTGACATTGATTAT
TGACTAGTTATTAATAGTAATCAATTACGGGGTCATTAGTTCATAGCCCATATATTGAGTTCCGCGTTAC
ATAACTTACGGTAAATGGCCCGCCTGGCTGACCGCCCAACGACCCCCGCCCATTGACGTCAATAATGACG
TATGTTCCCATAGTAACGCCAATAGGGACTTTCCATTGACGTCAATGGGTGGAGTATTTACGGTAAACTG
CCCACTTGGCAGTACATCAAGTGTATC
